Addgene plasmid #228621: pM-mTFP1
Purpose: Mammalian expression of mTFP1 and extra insert, for MuSIC barcode construction
Depositing lab: Marc Birtwistle. Depositing organization: Clemson University. Publication: Genetically Encoded Fluorescence Barcodes Allow for Single-Cell Analysis via Spectral Flow Cytometry. Lu X, Pritko DJ, Abravanel ME, Huggins JR, Ogunleye O, Biswas T, Ashy KC, Woods SK, Livingston MWT, Blenner MA, Birtwistle MR. ACS Synth Biol. 2025 May 16;14(5):1533-1548. doi: 10.1021/acssynbio.4c00807. Epub 2025 May 6. PubMed 40326708.
Backbone
  Vector backbone: pMulti
  Backbone manufacturer: Birtwistle lab
  Vector type: Mammalian Expression
Growth in bacteria
  Bacterial resistance: Chloramphenicol, 25 μg/mL
  Growth temperature: 37°C
  Growth strain: DH5alpha
  Copy number: High Copy
Gene/Insert
  Gene/Insert name: mTFP1
  Species: Synthetic
  Insert size (bp): 708
  Mutation: We introduced some silent mutations to avoid essential restriction enzyme sites.
  Promoter: CMV
  Cloning method: Golden Gate
Terms and licenses: Academic/Nonprofit Terms; Industry Terms: Not Available to Industry
Depositor comments: Please visit https://doi.org/10.1101/2024.10.23.619855 for bioRxiv preprint.
How to cite: pM-mTFP1 was a gift from Marc Birtwistle (Addgene plasmid # 228621 ; http://n2t.net/addgene:228621 ; RRID:Addgene_228621)
