[The description below was written by a language model from this plasmid's Addgene catalogue record and pLannotate feature annotations shown in this document.]
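Description:
pM-mTFP1 is a compact (about 3.8 kb) mammalian expression plasmid built on the pMulti backbone and assembled by Golden Gate cloning. It is one of the building blocks for MuSIC barcodes, which are genetically encoded combinations of fluorescent proteins that allow individual cells to be identified by spectral flow cytometry. The plasmid is propagated in E. coli at high copy from a ColE1/pUC-type origin. Selection is with chloramphenicol, through a cat gene driven by its own promoter; this gene spans the numbering origin of the circular sequence. An f1 phage origin is also present.

The payload is a 708 bp synthetic coding sequence for mTFP1, a constitutively fluorescent cyan/teal protein derived from Clavularia. It carries silent mutations that remove restriction sites that must be absent for the assembly scheme. Expression is driven by the human CMV immediate-early enhancer and promoter and terminated by an SV40 polyadenylation signal. A partial T2A sequence is annotated between the promoter and mTFP1. 2A peptides cause ribosomal skipping, so that two proteins are produced from a single transcript. This arrangement fits the stated purpose of expressing mTFP1 together with an "extra insert", presumably a position upstream of the 2A where a second fluorescent protein can be placed to form a two-colour barcode. However, the record does not identify the extra insert, and the feature table leaves that region unlabelled. A second SV40 poly(A) signal lies in reverse orientation downstream of the cat gene; its role is not stated.

The plasmid is typically used as a single-colour reference or as a cloning intermediate when building and spectrally unmixing fluorescent barcode libraries in mammalian cells.
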