Features (pLannotate 1.2.2; 10 found; start..end, strand, type, name):
    418..539     -  polyA_signal   SV40 poly(A) signal: SV40 polyadenylation signal
    593..1181    +  rep_origin     ori: high-copy-number ColE1/pMB1/pBR322/pUC origin of replication
   1356..1659    +  enhancer       CMV enhancer: human cytomegalovirus immediate early enhancer
   1660..1863    +  promoter       CMV promoter: human cytomegalovirus (CMV) immediate early promoter
   1956..2008    +  CDS            T2A (fragment): 2A peptide from Thosea asigna virus capsid protein Eukaryotic ribosomes fail to insert a peptide bond between the Gly and Pro residues, yielding separate polypeptides.
   2025..2732    +  CDS            mTFP1: mTFP1 is a basic (constitutively fluorescent) cyan fluorescent protein published in 2006, derived from Clavularia sp.. It has low acid sensitivity.
   2770..2891    +  polyA_signal   SV40 poly(A) signal: SV40 polyadenylation signal
   2925..3353    -  rep_origin     f1 ori (sequence partly withheld): f1 bacteriophage origin of replication; arrow indicates direction of (+) strand synthesis
   3379..3481    +  promoter       cat promoter: promoter of the E. coli cat gene encoding chloramphenicol acetyltransferase
   3482..374     +  CDS            cat (across the origin): CAT_ECOLX - Experimental evidence at protein level: Swiss-Prot protein existence level 1. This enzyme is an effector of chloramphenicol resistance in bacteria. From Escherichia coli. This protein is used as a marker in many commonly used cloning vectors, such as pACYC184.
>Addgene plasmid #228621 | pM-mTFP1 | addgene full sequence | sequence record 452486 | Addgene NGS Result
TCCATGAGCAAACTGAAACGTTTTCATCGCTCTGGAGTGAATACCACGACGATTTCCGGCAGTTTCTACA
CATATATTCGCAAGATGTGGCGTGTTACGGTGAAAACCTGGCCTATTTCCCTAAAGGGTTTATTGAGAAT
ATGTTTTTCGTATCAGCCAATCCCTGGGTGAGTTTCACCAGTTTTGATTTAAACGTGGCCAATATGGACA
ACTTCTTCGCCCCCGTTTTCACCATGGGCAAATATTATACGCAAGGCGACAAGGTGCTGATGCCGCTGGC
GATTCAGGTTCATCATGCCGTTTGTGATGGCTTCCATGTCGGCAGAATGCTTAATGAATTACAACAGTAC
TGCGATGAGTGGCAGGGCGGGGCGTAATCAAACATGAGAATTGGTCGCGCGAGCAATTCAGACATGATAA
GATACATTGATGAGTTTGGACAAACCACAACTAGAATGCAGTGAAAAAAATGCTTTATTTGTGAAATTTG
TGATGCTATTGCTTTATTTGTAACCATTATAAGCTGCAATAAACAAGTTGGCATTTCGTTCCACTGAGCG
TCAGACCCCGTAGAAAAGATCAAAGGATCTTCTTGAGATCCTTTTTTTCTGCGCGTAATCTGCTGCTTGC
AAACAAAAAAACCACCGCTACCAGCGGTGGTTTGTTTGCCGGATCAAGAGCTACCAACTCTTTTTCCGAA
GGTAACTGGCTTCAGCAGAGCGCAGATACCAAATACTGTTCTTCTAGTGTAGCCGTAGTTAGGCCACCAC
TTCAAGAACTCTGTAGCACCGCCTACATACCTCGCTCTGCTAATCCTGTTACCAGTGGCTGCTGCCAGTG
GCGATAAGTCGTGTCTTACCGGGTTGGACTCAAGACGATAGTTACCGGATAAGGCGCAGCGGTCGGGCTG
AACGGGGGGTTCGTGCACACAGCCCAGCTTGGAGCGAACGACCTACACCGAACTGAGATACCTACAGCGT
GAGCTATGAGAAAGCGCCACGCTTCCCGAAGGGAGAAAGGCGGACAGGTATCCGGTAAGCGGCAGGGTCG
GAACAGGAGAGCGCACGAGGGAGCTTCCAGGGGGAAACGCCTGGTATCTTTATAGTCCTGTCGGGTTTCG
CCACCTCTGACTTGAGCGTCGATTTTTGTGATGCTCGTCAGGGGGGCGGAGCCTATGGAAAAACGCCAGC
AACGCGGCCTTTTTACGGTTCCTGGCCTTTTGCTGGCCTTTTGCTCACATGTTCTTTCCTGCGTTATCCC
CTGATTCTGTGGATAACCGTATTACCGCCATGCATTAGTTATTAATAGTAATCAATTACGGGGTCATTAG
TTCATAGCCCATATATGGAGTTCCGCGTTACATAACTTACGGTAAATGGCCCGCCTGGCTGACCGCCCAA
CGACCCCCGCCCATTGACGTCAATAATGACGTATGTTCCCATAGTAACGCCAATAGGGACTTTCCATTGA
CGTCAATGGGTGGAGTATTTACGGTAAACTGCCCACTTGGCAGTACATCAAGTGTATCATATGCCAAGTA
CGCCCCCTATTGACGTCAATGACGGTAAATGGCCCGCCTGGCATTATGCCCAGTACATGACCTTATGGGA
CTTTCCTACTTGGCAGTACATCTACGTATTAGTCATCGCTATTACCATGGTGATGCGGTTTTGGCAGTAC
ATCAATGGGCGTGGATAGCGGTTTGACTCACGGGGATTTCCAAGTCTCCACCCCATTGACGTCAATGGGA
GTTTGTTTTGGCACCAAAATCAACGGGACTTTCCAAAATGTCGTAACAACTCCGCCCCATTGACGCAAAT
GGGCGGTAGGCGTGTACGGTGGGAGGTCTATATAAGCAGAGCTGGTTTAGTGAAGAAGACGGCTCCGGCG
CCACAAACTTCTCTCTGCTAAAGCAAGCAGGTGATGTTGAAGAAAACCCCGGGCCTGGCAGCGGCGAGGG
CAGGGGAAGTCTACTTACATGCGGGGACGTGGAGGAAAATCCCGGCCCAGGATCCGCCGCCACCATGGTG
AGCAAGGGCGAGGAGACTACAATGGGCGTAATCAAGCCCGACATGAAGATCAAGCTGAAGATGGAGGGCA
ACGTGAATGGCCACGCCTTCGTGATCGAGGGCGAGGGCGAGGGCAAGCCCTACGACGGCACCAACACCAT
CAACCTGGAGGTGAAGGAGGGAGCCCCCCTGCCCTTCTCCTACGACATTCTGACCACCGCGTTCGCCTAC
GGCAACAGGGCCTTCACCAAGTACCCCGACGACATCCCCAACTACTTCAAGCAGTCCTTCCCCGAGGGCT
ACTCTTGGGAGCGCACCATGACCTTCGAGGACAAGGGCATCGTGAAGGTGAAGTCCGACATCTCCATGGA
GGAGGACTCCTTCATCTACGAGATACACCTCAAGGGCGAGAACTTCCCCCCCAACGGCCCCGTGATGCAG
AAGAAAACCACCGGCTGGGACGCCTCCACCGAGAGGATGTACGTGCGCGACGGCGTGCTGAAGGGCGACG
TCAAGCACAAGCTGCTGCTGGAGGGCGGCGGCCACCACCGCGTTGACTTCAAGACCATCTACAGGGCCAA
GAAGGCGGTGAAGCTGCCCGACTATCACTTTGTGGACCACCGCATCGAGATCCTGAACCACGACAAGGAC
TACAACAAGGTGACCGTTTACGAGAGCGCCGTGGCCCGCAACTCCACCGACGGCATGGACGAGCTGTACA
AGTAAAGCTTCTTATTCATGTCTTCTGAAACATAAAATGAACTTGTTTATTGCAGCTTATAATGGTTACA
AATAAAGCAATAGCATCACAAATTTCACAAATAAAGCATTTTTTTCACTGCATTCTAGTTGTGGTTTGTC
CAAACTCATCAATGTATCTTAAGGCGTAAATTGTAAGCGTTAATATTTTGTTAAAATTCGCGTTAAATTT
TTGTTAAATCAGCTCATTTTTTAACCAATAGGCCGAAATCGGCAAAATCCCTTATAAATCAAAAGAATAG
ACCGAGATAGGGT
[37 nt withheld, positions 3024-3060]
AAAGAACGTGGACTCCAACGTCAAAGG
[49 nt withheld, positions 3088-3136]
T
[91 nt withheld, positions 3138-3228]
G
[124 nt withheld, positions 3230-3353]
CAGTACTTAACGGAAGATCACTTCGTGATCGGCACGTAAGAGGTTCCAACTTTCACCATAATGAAATAAG
ATCACTACCGGGCGTATTTTTTGAGTTATCGAGATTTTCAGGAGCTAAGGAAGCTAAAATGGAGAAAAAA
ATCACTGGATATACCACCGTTGATATATCCCAATGGCATCGTAAAGAACATTTTGAGGCATTTCAGTCAG
TTGCTCAATGTACCTATAACCAGACCGTTCAGCTGGATATTACGGCCTTTTTAAAGACCGTAAAGAAAAA
TAAGCACAAGTTTTATCCGGCCTTTATTCACATTCTTGCCCGCCTGATGAATGCTCATCCGGAATTCCGT
ATGGCAATGAAAGACGGTGAGCTGGTGATATGGGATAGTGTTCACCCTTGTTACACCGTTT
