>Addgene plasmid #228621 | pM-mTFP1 | depositor partial sequence | sequence record 449223 | mTFP1
ATGGTGAGCAAGGGCGAGGAGACTACAATGGGCGTAATCAAGCCCGACATGAAGATCAAGCTGAAGATGG
AGGGCAACGTGAATGGCCACGCCTTCGTGATCGAGGGCGAGGGCGAGGGCAAGCCCTACGACGGCACCAA
CACCATCAACCTGGAGGTGAAGGAGGGAGCCCCCCTGCCCTTCTCCTACGACATTCTGACCACCGCGTTC
GCCTACGGCAACAGGGCCTTCACCAAGTACCCCGACGACATCCCCAACTACTTCAAGCAGTCCTTCCCCG
AGGGCTACTCTTGGGAGCGCACCATGACCTTCGAGGACAAGGGCATCGTGAAGGTGAAGTCCGACATCTC
CATGGAGGAGGACTCCTTCATCTACGAGATACACCTCAAGGGCGAGAACTTCCCCCCCAACGGCCCCGTG
ATGCAGAAGAAAACCACCGGCTGGGACGCCTCCACCGAGAGGATGTACGTGCGCGACGGCGTGCTGAAGG
GCGACGTCAAGCACAAGCTGCTGCTGGAGGGCGGCGGCCACCACCGCGTTGACTTCAAGACCATCTACAG
GGCCAAGAAGGCGGTGAAGCTGCCCGACTATCACTTTGTGGACCACCGCATCGAGATCCTGAACCACGAC
AAGGACTACAACAAGGTGACCGTTTACGAGAGCGCCGTGGCCCGCAACTCCACCGACGGCATGGACGAGC
TGTACAAG
